Addgene plasmid #46052: pENTR1A-HA-Jag1
Depositing lab: Xin Chen. Depositing organization: University of California, San Francisco (UCSF). Publication: Yes-Associated Protein Up-regulates Jagged-1 and Activates the NOTCH Pathway in Human Hepatocellular Carcinoma. Tschaharganeh DF, Chen X, Latzko P, Malz M, Gaida MM, Felix K, Ladu S, Singer S, Pinna F, Gretz N, Sticht C, Tomasi ML, Delogu S, Evert M, Fan B, Ribback S, Jiang L, Brozzetti S, Bergmann F, Dombrowski F, Schirmacher P, Calvisi DF, Breuhahn K. Gastroenterology. 2013 Jun;144(7):1530-1542.e12. doi: 10.1053/j.gastro.2013.02.009. Epub 2013 Feb 16. PubMed 23419361.
Backbone
  Vector backbone: pENTR
  Backbone manufacturer: Invitrogen
  Backbone size w/o insert (bp): 2700
  Vector type: Entry Vector
Growth in bacteria
  Bacterial resistance: Kanamycin, 50 μg/mL
  Growth temperature: 37°C
  Growth strain: DH5alpha
  Copy number: High Copy
Gene/Insert
  Gene/Insert name: Jag1
  Species: R. norvegicus (rat)
  Insert size (bp): 3783
  Entrez Gene: Jag1
  Tag / fusion protein: HA tag (C terminal on insert)
  Cloning method: Restriction Enzyme; 5′ cloning site EcoRI (not destroyed); 3′ cloning site XhoI (not destroyed)
  Sequencing primers: 5′ None; 3′ pENTR-Rev
Resource information
  A portion of this plasmid was derived from a plasmid made by: Jag1 gene from Dr Gerry Weinmaster’s lab, UCLA.
Terms and licenses: Academic/Nonprofit Terms; Industry Terms: Not Available to Industry
How to cite: pENTR1A-HA-Jag1 was a gift from Xin Chen (Addgene plasmid # 46052 ; http://n2t.net/addgene:46052 ; RRID:Addgene_46052)
