[The description below was written by a language model from this plasmid's Addgene catalogue record.]
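Description:
pENTR1A-HA-Jag1 is a Gateway entry clone built on the Invitrogen pENTR backbone (about 2.7 kb without insert), carrying the rat (Rattus norvegicus) Jag1 coding sequence. It is a high-copy bacterial plasmid selected with kanamycin. As an entry vector it is not meant to express its cargo directly. In vectors of this type the insert sits between attL recombination sites so that it can be moved by an LR recombination reaction into any compatible destination vector, which then supplies the promoter and other expression or delivery elements. No feature table accompanies the record, so the att sites, origin of replication and any other backbone elements are inferred from the vector class rather than documented here, and no promoter driving the insert is stated.

The insert is roughly 3.8 kb and encodes Jagged-1, a transmembrane ligand of NOTCH receptors, fused to an HA epitope tag at its C terminus to allow detection or immunoprecipitation with anti-HA antibodies. It was placed in the backbone by restriction cloning between EcoRI (5′) and XhoI (3′), and both sites remain intact, so the fragment can also be excised conventionally. The Jag1 sequence was derived from a plasmid made in another laboratory. The associated publication concerns up-regulation of Jagged-1 by Yes-associated protein and consequent activation of NOTCH signalling in human hepatocellular carcinoma, which suggests the clone served as a source for generating tagged Jag1 expression constructs for studying this pathway in liver cancer models. The specific destination vectors used are not given in the record.
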