>Addgene plasmid #46052 | pENTR1A-HA-Jag1 | depositor partial sequence | sequence record 64875 | T7
NNNNNCTNGTAGCTTGGTACCGAGCTCGGATCCACTAGTCCAGTGTGGTGGAATTCTGCAGATATCAACA
AGTTTGTACAAAAAAGCAGGCTTTAAAGGAACCAATTCAGTCGACTGGATCCGGTACCGAATTCACCATG
CGGTCCCCACGGACGCGCGGCCGGCCGGGGCGCCCCTTGAGCCTTCTGCTCGCCCTGCTCTGTGCCCTGC
GAGCCAAGGTGTGCGGGGCCTCGGGTCAATTTGAGCTGGAGATCCTGTCCATGCAGAACGTGAACGGAGA
GTTACAGAATGGGAACTGTTGCGGCGGAGCCCGGAACCCTGGCGACCGCAAGTGCACCCGCGACGAGTGT
GACACGTACTTCAAAGTGTGCCTCAAGGAGTATCAGTCCCGCGTCACGGCCGGGGGACCCTGCAGCTTCG
GCTCAGGGTCTACGCCTGTCATCGGGGGCAATACCTTCAATCTCAAGGCCAGCCGCGGCAACGACCGTAA
TCGCATCGTACTGCCTTTCAGTTTCGCCTGGCCGAGGTCCTACACTTTGCTGGTGGAGGCATGGGATTCC
AGTAATGACACTATTCAACCTGATAGCATAATTGAAAAGGCTTCTCACTCAGGCATGATAAACCCCAGCC
GGCAGTGGCAGACACTGAAACAGAACACAGGGATTGCCCACTTTGAGTATCAGATCCGAGTGACCTGTGA
TGACCACTACTATGGCTTTGGCTGCAACAAGTTCTGTCGGCCCAGAGATGACTTCTTTGGACATTATGCC
TGCGACCAGAATGGCAACAAAACCTGCATGGAAGGCTGGATGGGTCCTGAGTGTAACAAAGCAATATGCC
GACAGGGCTGCAGTCCCAAGCATGGCTCCTGCAAACTCCAGNGACTGCAGNGCCAGTATGGTTGGCAGGG
CCTGTACTGTGATAGTGCATCCCNNCACCCAGGATGTGTCCACGCNCNGCANNANCCTGNAGTGCCTCTG
TNAAANNNCTGGGGNNGANN
