>Addgene plasmid #46052 | pENTR1A-HA-Jag1 | addgene partial sequence | sequence record 66340 | pENTR-R 5'-ATGGCTCATAACACCCCTTG-3'
GTTCATGATGATATATTTTTATCTTGTGCAATGTAACATCAGAGATTTTGAGACACGGGCCAGAGCTGCA
GCTGGATGGCAAATAATGATTTTATTTTGACTGATAGTGACCTGTTCGTTGCAACAAATTGATAAGCAAT
GCTTTCTTATAATGCCAACTTTGTACAAGAAAGCTGGGTCTAGATATCTCGAGTCAGCACTGAGCAGCGT
AATCTGGAACGTCATATGGATAGGATCCTGCATAGTCCGGGACGTCATAGGGATAGCCCGCATAGTCAGG
AACATCGTATGGGTAAAAGATGCGGCCGCCACCGCGGATTACGATGTACTCCATCCGGTTCAAGCTCTGG
GCACTTTCCAAGTCTCTGTTGTCCTGTTTGTTTGTCCAGTTCGGGTGTTTTGTCGGCGTGCCGCTGGGGG
CCTTCTCCTCTCTGTCTACCAGCGTGTACACGGGCTGTTTGGCAAACCGGACTTTCTGCTGGTGCTTATC
CATATCATCCTCTTCCACTTCCGAGTTGTGTGTCCTGATTTTTGACATTTTGGAGTTTTTGTTCTCATAA
TCCTTGATGGGGACTGTGTTGGCTCCGTGTTTCTCGATGGGGTTTTTGATTTGGTTCAGCTGTTCGCGCA
CATTGTTGGTGGTGTTGTCCTCAGGGGCAGAGTGGGTGTGGCTGCTGGGCTTCCGCCGCCGCTTCCGCAC
ACACCAGTAGAAGGCTGTCACCAAGCAACAGACCCAAGCGACTGTTAAGACAGAGCTCAGCAGAGGAACC
AGGAAATCTGTTCTGTTTTTCA
